>Addgene plasmid #179802 | pPOTv6-blast-3Myc:mScarletI:3Myc | addgene full sequence | sequence record 355471 | Addgene NGS Result
GGGCGAATTGGGCCCGTATAATGCAGACCTGCTGCAAGCTAGGGGCACAGCAAGGTCTTCTGAAATTCAT
GTTTTTTTTTTTTTTACTCTGCATTGCAGTCTCCGCTCTTATTTAGTTTTGCTTTACGTAAGGTCTCGTT
GCTGCCATAAAATAAGCTCTAGTGGAATTCATGCCTTTGTCTCAAGAAGAATCCACCCTCATTGAAAGAG
CAACGGCTACAATCAACAGCATCCCCATCTCTGAAGACTACAGCGTCGCCAGCGCAGCTCTCTCTAGCGA
CGGCCGCATCTTCACTGGTGTCAATGTATATCATTTTACTGGGGGACCTTGTGCAGAACTCGTGGTGCTG
GGCACTGCTGCTGCTGCGGCAGCTGGCAACCTGACTTGTATCGTCGCGATCGGAAATGAGAACAGGGGCA
TCTTGAGCCCCTGCGGACGGTGCCGACAGGTGCTTCTCGACCTGCATCCTGGGATCAAAGCCATAGTGAA
GGACAGTGATGGACAGCCGACGGCAGTTGGGATTCGTGAATTGCTGCCCTCTGGTTATGTGTGGGAGGGC
TAACCATGGTGCCCATTTAGTTGGCCTTTCCCTTGTCTCGTGTCTTTTCCGTGGAAAGGTTCCCGGAGTA
ATCTGATGGCACAGCAGGGAGGTGCGCCTGCAGGTTGGTTAGGAAGGGGGGATGATGTAAAAGAAGAAAA
TGGGGGGATTCGAGCCCCACGCGTTGCTCAAGCTGTGTAGCGCAGGCGTTTCCTTACATATTTCTCTAAC
AGGCACGGAAGCCTAACAAATACACTTGGCTTATTTTTTTGCCCCCTCATGTCTTGTACAAATATTTGCG
ATAGCTTAGCTATCAGCCACATTAATCAAACAAGTATACCAACAAGCCCGAAAACAGAAACTCAACTGCA
ACGGGTACCTATGGGTTCTGGTAGTGGTTCCGGTTCCGGTTCTGAGCAGAAGCTGATAAGTGAAGAAGAC
TTGGGCTCCGAGCAAAAGCTGATTTCGGAAGAGGATCTGGGCTCTGAGCAGAAGCTGATTTCTGAAGAGG
ATCTTAAGCTTATGGTATCAAAGGGCGAAGCAGTAATCAAGGAGTTCATGCGGTTTAAGGTACACATGGA
GGGTTCCATGAATGGCCATGAATTTGAGATCGAAGGAGAGGGGGAAGGGCGTCCTTACGAAGGAACACAA
ACAGCTAAACTTAAGGTAACTAAGGGGGGACCCCTCCCCTTTTCCTGGGACATACTGTCACCACAATTCA
TGTACGGCAGCCGAGCCTTTATAAAACATCCAGCTGATATACCCGATTATTATAAGCAAAGTTTTCCCGA
GGGCTTTAAGTGGGAAAGGGTCATGAACTTCGAGGACGGGGGTGCGGTAACTGTAACCCAAGACACCTCT
CTCGAAGACGGGACGCTTATTTATAAGGTGAAACTCCGGGGGACCAATTTTCCCCCTGACGGACCTGTCA
TGCAGAAGAAGACAATGGGCTGGGAGGCGTCCACAGAGCGCCTGTATCCGGAGGATGGCGTACTTAAGGG
TGACATAAAAATGGCACTTCGTTTGAAGGACGGTGGCCGTTATCTCGCTGACTTTAAGACAACTTATAAG
GCGAAAAAGCCGGTACAGATGCCAGGAGCATACAATGTTGACCGCAAATTGGACATCACCAGCCACAACG
AAGACTATACCGTCGTTGAACAGTACGAACGGAGTGAAGGGAGGCACAGTACAGGCGGGATGGACGAATT
GTATAAAGGATCCGAGCAGAAGCTGATAAGCGAGGAAGACCTGGGTAGTGAACAGAAGCTGATCTCAGAA
GAGGACCTTGGCTCAGAACAAAAACTCATCTCAGAGGAAGATCTTGGATCAGGATCTGGATCAGGATCGG
GTAGTTAAGAGCTCCGCTGCGCTTAAATGTCTTTCATTATAATCAATGTATAACCTTTATGTAGTATTTC
AATCTATGCCGCTGTGTACGTGCACTGCGGTGCCTATCCTTCGGCATTAGAGAGTCACTGTTTGTGTAGA
TCGTAGCTGCATGTCTGACATCTGGTTCATTAGTGCCGTTTTGAGTCTGCACTGTTGTGCAACTTGATAT
TCATCACTGCACACCAACCGTGTGTTTCCTCCTTTGGGTGCACCCTTTAATCCTTGTCTTCTCCTTTTTT
GTCTCTTTCCCCCTCGAAAAGGTGTCAAACTACTGCCGCATAAACTACGGTTATCCCAAATTTAAGAGAA
AGCAATAAAGCATCAGCTAGCATGCCTTTGTCTCAAGAAGAATCCACCCTCATTGAAAGAGCAACGGCTA
CAATCAACAGCATCCCCATCTCTGAAGACTACAGCGTCGCCAGCGCAGCTCTCTCTAGCGACGGCCGCAT
CTTCACTGGTGTCAATGTATATCATTTTACTGGGGGACCTTGTGCAGAACTCGTGGTGCTGGGCACTGCT
GCTGCTGCGGCAGCTGGCAACCTGACTTGTATCGTCGCGATCGGAAATGAGAACAGGGGCATCTTGAGCC
CCTGCGGACGGTGCCGACAGGTGCTTCTCGATCTGCATCCTGGGATCAAAGCCATAGTGAAGGACAGTGA
TGGACAGCCGACGGCAGTTGGGATTCGTGAATTGCTGCCCTCTGGTTATGTGTGGGAGGGCTAACTCGAG
TGCCCATTTAGTTGGCTTTTCCCTTGTCTCGTGTCTTTTCCGTGGAAAGGTTCCCGGAGTAATCTGATGG
CACAGCAGGGAGGTGCGCCTGCAGGTTGGTTAGGAAGGGGGGATGATGTAAAAGAAGAAAATGGGGGGAT
TCGAGCCCCGCACAGGTCTCTCAAATTGGATGCATAGCTTGAGTATTCTATAGTGTCACCTAAATAGCTT
GGCGTAATCATGGTCATAGCTGTTTCCTGTGTGAAATTGTTATCCGCTCACAATTCCACACAACATACGA
GCCGGAAGCATAAAGTGTAAAGCCTGGGGTGCCTAATGAGTGAGCTAACTCACATTAATTGCGTTGCGCT
CACTGCCCGCTTTCCAGTCGGGAAACCTGTCGTGCCAGCTGCATTAATGAATCGGCCAACGCGCGGGGAG
AGGCGGTTTGCGTATTGGGCGCTCTTCCGCTTCCTCGCTCACTGACTCGCTGCGCTCGGTCGTTCGGCTG
CGGCGAGCGGTATCAGCTCACTCAAAGGCGGTAATACGGTTATCCACAGAATCAGGGGATAACGCAGGAA
AGAACATGTGAGCAAAAGGCCAGCAAAAGGCCAGGAACCGTAAAAAGGCCGCGTTGCTGGCGTTTTTCCA
TAGGCTCCGCCCCCCTGACGAGCATCACAAAAATCGACGCTCAAGTCAGAGGTGGCGAAACCCGACAGGA
CTATAAAGATACCAGGCGTTTCCCCCTGGAAGCTCCCTCGTGCGCTCTCCTGTTCCGACCCTGCCGCTTA
CCGGATACCTGTCCGCCTTTCTCCCTTCGGGAAGCGTGGCGCTTTCTCATAGCTCACGCTGTAGGTATCT
CAGTTCGGTGTAGGTCGTTCGCTCCAAGCTGGGCTGTGTGCACGAACCCCCCGTTCAGCCCGACCGCTGC
GCCTTATCCGGTAACTATCGTCTTGAGTCCAACCCGGTAAGACACGACTTATCGCCACTGGCAGCAGCCA
CTGGTAACAGGATTAGCAGAGCGAGGTATGTAGGCGGTGCTACAGAGTTCTTGAAGTGGTGGCCTAACTA
CGGCTACACTAGAAGAACAGTATTTGGTATCTGCGCTCTGCTGAAGCCAGTTACCTTCGGAAAAAGAGTT
GGTAGCTCTTGATCCGGCAAACAAACCACCGCTGGTAGCGGTGGTTTTTTTGTTTGCAAGCAGCAGATTA
CGCGCAGAAAAAAAGGATCTCAAGAAGATCCTTTGATCTTTTCTACGGGGTCTGACGCTCAGTGGAACGA
AAACTCACGTTAAGGGATTTTGGTCATGAGATTATCAAAAAGGATCTTCACCTAGATCCTTTTAAATTAA
AAATGAAGTTTTAAATCAATCTAAAGTATATATGAGTAAACTTGGTCTGACAGTTACCAATGCTTAATCA
GTGAGGCACCTATCTCAGCGATCTGTCTATTTCGTTCATCCATAGTTGCCTGACTCCCCGTCGTGTAGAT
AATTACGATACGGGAGGGCTTACCATCTGGCCCCAGTGCTGCAATGATACCGCGAGACCCACGCTCACCG
GCTCCAGATTTATCAGCAATAAACCAGCCAGCCGGAAGGGCCGAGCGCAGAAGTGGTCCTGCAACTTTAT
CCGCCTCCATCCAGTCTATTAATTGTTGCCGGGAAGCTAGAGTAAGTAGTTCGCCAGTTAATAGTTTGCG
CAACGTTGTTGCCATTGCTACAGGCATCGTGGTGTCACGCTCGTCGTTTGGTATGGCTTCATTCAGCTCC
GGTTCCCAACGATCAAGGCGAGTTACATGATCCCCCATGTTGTGCAAAAAAGCGGTTAGCTCCTTCGGTC
CTCCGATCGTTGTCAGAAGTAAGTTGGCCGCAGTGTTATCACTCATGGTTATGGCAGCACTGCATAATTC
TCTTACTGTCATGCCATCCGTAAGATGCTTTTCTGTGACTGGTGAGTACTCAACCAAGTCATTCTGAGAA
TAGTGTATGCGGCGACCGAGTTGCTCTTGCCCGGCGTCAATACGGGATAATACCGCGCCACATAGCAGAA
CTTTAAAAGTGCTCATCATTGGAAAACGTTCTTCGGGGCGAAAACTCTCAAGGATCTTACCGCTGTTGAG
ATCCAGTTCGATGTAACCCACTCGTGCACCCAACTGATCTTCAGCATCTTTTACTTTCACCAGCGTTTCT
GGGTGAGCAAAAACAGGAAGGCAAAATGCCGCAAAAAAGGGAATAAGGGCGACACGGAAATGTTGAATAC
TCATACTCTTCCTTTTTCAATATTATTGAAGCATTTATCAGGGTTATTGTCTCATGAGCGGATACATATT
TGAATGTATTTAGAAAAATAAACAAATAGGGGTTCCGCGCACATTTCCCCGAAAAGTGCCACCTGATGCG
GTGTGAAATACCGCACAGATGCGTAAGGAGAAAATACCGCATCAGGAAATTGTAAGCGTTAATATTTTGT
TAAAATTCGCGTTAAATTTTTGTTAAATCAGCTCATTTTTTAACCAATAGGCCGAAATCGGCAAAATCCC
TTATAAATCAAAAGAATAGACCGAGATAGGGT
[37 nt withheld, positions 5213-5249]
AAAGAACGTGGACTCCAACGTCAAAGG
[49 nt withheld, positions 5277-5325]
T
[91 nt withheld, positions 5327-5417]
G
[98 nt withheld, positions 5419-5516]
ACTTAATGCGCCGCTACAGGGCGCGTCCATTCGCCATTCAGGCTGCGCAACTGTTGGGAAGGGCGATCGG
TGCGGGCCTCTTCGCTATTACGCCAGCTGGCGAAAGGGGGATGTGCTGCAAGGCGATTAAGTTGGGTAAC
GCCAGGGTTTTCCCAGTCACGACGTTGTAAAACGACGGCCAGTGAATTGTAATACGACTCACTATA
Features (pLannotate 1.2.2; 15 found; start..end, strand, type, name):
    171..560     +  CDS            bsd: BSD_ASPTE - Experimental evidence at protein level: Swiss-Prot protein existence level 1. Catalyzes the deamination of the cytosine moiety of the antibiotics blasticidin S, cytomycin and acetylblasticidin S. From Aspergillus terreus.
   1062..1757    +  CDS            mScarlet-I: mScarlet-I is a basic (constitutively fluorescent) red fluorescent protein published in 2016, derived from synthetic construct. It is reported to be a rapidly-maturing monomer with moderate acid sensitivity.
   2262..2651    +  CDS            bsd: BSD_ASPTE - Experimental evidence at protein level: Swiss-Prot protein existence level 1. Catalyzes the deamination of the cytosine moiety of the antibiotics blasticidin S, cytomycin and acetylblasticidin S. From Aspergillus terreus.
   2847..2865    -  promoter       SP6 promoter: promoter for bacteriophage SP6 RNA polymerase
   2907..2923    -  protein_bind   lac operator: The lac repressor binds to the lac operator to inhibit transcription in E. coli. This inhibition can be relieved by adding lactose or isopropyl-β-D-thiogalactopyranoside (IPTG). lac repressor encoded by lacI
   2931..2961    -  promoter       lac promoter: promoter for the E. coli lac operon
   2976..2997    -  protein_bind   CAP binding site: CAP binding activates transcription in the presence of cAMP. E. coli catabolite activator protein
   3010..3102    -  CDS            lacI (fragment): lac repressor; lacI; The lac repressor binds to the lac operator to inhibit transcription in E. coli. This inhibition can be relieved by adding lactose or isopropyl-β-D-thiogalactopyranoside (IPTG).
   3285..3873    -  rep_origin     ori: high-copy-number ColE1/pMB1/pBR322/pUC origin of replication
   4044..4904    -  CDS            AmpR: β-lactamase; bla; confers resistance to ampicillin, carbenicillin, and related antibiotics
   4905..5009    -  promoter       AmpR promoter: bla
   5036..5086    +  misc_feature   bom (fragment): basis of mobility region from pBR322
   5087..5542    -  rep_origin     f1 ori (sequence partly withheld): f1 bacteriophage origin of replication; arrow indicates direction of (+) strand synthesis
   5546..5703    -  CDS            lacZα (fragment): LacZα fragment of β-galactosidase; lacZ fragment
   5706..2       +  promoter       T7 promoter (across the origin): promoter for bacteriophage T7 RNA polymerase
