[The description below was written by a language model from this plasmid's Addgene catalogue record and pLannotate feature annotations shown in this document.]
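Description:
pPOTv6-blast-3Myc:mScarletI:3Myc is a PCR-only tagging (pPOT) template plasmid for endogenous gene tagging in Trypanosoma brucei. It is not designed to be maintained or expressed as a plasmid in the parasite. Instead, it serves as a template from which tagging cassettes are amplified with primers that add gene-specific homology arms, and the resulting amplicons integrate at the target locus by homologous recombination. In E. coli it is a high-copy plasmid carrying a ColE1/pUC-type origin and an ampicillin resistance gene (β-lactamase with its own promoter). It also has typical cloning-vector remnants: an f1 origin, lacZα and lacI fragments, lac promoter/operator elements, and flanking T7 and SP6 promoters.

The payload is the synthetic, rapidly maturing monomeric red fluorescent protein mScarlet-I, cloned between retained HindIII and BamHI sites. According to the construct name it is flanked on each side by a triple Myc epitope, although the Myc repeats are not called out in the feature table. Two copies of the blasticidin S deaminase gene (bsd) are annotated, one upstream and one downstream of the fluorescent protein. This arrangement is consistent with amplifying either a resistance-marker-then-tag module or a tag-then-resistance-marker module from a single template, for N-terminal or C-terminal tagging respectively, though the record does not spell this out. The promoter is recorded as "read through", meaning no dedicated promoter is present and expression depends on transcription of the tagged locus after integration. The intergenic RNA-processing sequences between the coding regions are not annotated. The plasmid is used to generate blasticidin-selectable cell lines expressing fluorescent, Myc-tagged proteins for localisation and functional analysis.
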