Addgene plasmid #179802: pPOTv6-blast-3Myc:mScarletI:3Myc
Purpose: Trypanosoma brucei PCR only tagging (pPOT) vector for endogenous gene tagging
Depositing lab: Samuel Dean & Keith Gull. Depositing organization: University of Oxford. Publication: A comprehensive toolkit for protein localization and functional analysis in trypanosomatids. Paterou A, Saez Conde J, Tyc J, Sunter JD, Vaughan S, Gull K, Dean S. Open Biol. 2025 Apr;15(4):240361. doi: 10.1098/rsob.240361. Epub 2025 Apr 2. PubMed 40169015.
Backbone
  Vector backbone: pPOT
  Vector type: Unspecified
Growth in bacteria
  Bacterial resistance: Ampicillin, 100 μg/mL
  Growth temperature: 37°C
  Growth strain: NEB Stable
  Copy number: High Copy
Gene/Insert
  Gene/Insert name: mScarlet-I
  Species: Synthetic
  Promoter: read through
  Cloning method: Restriction Enzyme; 5′ cloning site HindIII (not destroyed); 3′ cloning site BamHI (not destroyed)
  Sequencing primers: 5′ cTATGGGTTCTGGTAGTG; 3′ cTTAACTACCCGATCCTG
Terms and licenses: Academic/Nonprofit Terms; Industry Terms: Not Available to Industry
Depositor comments: Please visit https://doi.org/10.1101/2023.04.21.537815 for bioRxiv preprint.
How to cite: pPOTv6-blast-3Myc:mScarletI:3Myc was a gift from Samuel Dean & Keith Gull (Addgene plasmid # 179802 ; http://n2t.net/addgene:179802 ; RRID:Addgene_179802)
